Addgene plasmid #189986: pDB2-hCRY2-Halo-CD4-bla
Purpose: Donor Vector to integrate HaloTag C-terminal into the human CRY2 Locus to express it as a fusion protein
Depositing lab: Achim Kramer. Publication: Circadian period is compensated for repressor protein turnover rates in single cells. Gabriel CH, Del Olmo M, Rizki Widini A, Roshanbin R, Woyde J, Hamza E, Gutu NN, Zehtabian A, Ewers H, Granada A, Herzel H, Kramer A. Proc Natl Acad Sci U S A. 2024 Aug 20;121(34):e2404738121. doi: 10.1073/pnas.2404738121. Epub 2024 Aug 14. PubMed 39141353.
Backbone
  Vector backbone: pDB2, derived from pUC57
  Backbone size w/o insert (bp): 8417
  Total vector size (bp): 9302
  Modifications to backbone: regions homologous to the hCRY2 genomic region (surrounding STOP codon) flank insert + floxed positive selection cassette (mCerulean-P2A-blaR). Silent mutations to the hCRY2 genomic sequence were inserted to avoid donor vector targeting by Cas9/sgRNA. Negative Selection cassette expresses hCD4. Should be used together with Cas9/sgRNA plasmid #189989 or #189990
  Vector type: CRISPR
  Selectable markers: Blasticidin
Growth in bacteria
  Bacterial resistance: Ampicillin, 100 μg/mL
  Growth temperature: 37°C
  Growth strain: DH5alpha
  Copy number: High Copy
Gene/Insert
  Gene/Insert name: HaloTag (alt name: Halo7)
  Species: Synthetic; Rhodococcus
  Insert size (bp): 887
  Tag / fusion protein: 3xFlag (C terminal on insert)
  Cloning method: Restriction Enzyme; 5′ cloning site MluI (not destroyed); 3′ cloning site SpeI (not destroyed)
  Sequencing primers: 5′ --; 3′ --
Resource information
  A portion of this plasmid was derived from a plasmid made by: hCD4 was cloned from Addgene #35712
Terms and licenses: Academic/Nonprofit Terms; Industry Terms: Not Available to Industry
Depositor comments: Please visit https://www.biorxiv.org/content/10.1101/2024.02.06.579141v1 for bioRxiv preprint.
How to cite: pDB2-hCRY2-Halo-CD4-bla was a gift from Achim Kramer (Addgene plasmid # 189986 ; http://n2t.net/addgene:189986 ; RRID:Addgene_189986)
