[The description below was written by a language model from this plasmid's Addgene catalogue record and pLannotate feature annotations shown in this document.]
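Description:
pDB2-hCRY2-Halo-CD4-bla is a CRISPR homology-directed repair donor plasmid built on pDB2, a pUC57 derivative, and designed to knock a HaloTag into the C-terminal end of the endogenous human CRY2 gene so that the circadian repressor is expressed as a fusion protein from its own locus. It replicates in E. coli from a high-copy ColE1/pUC origin and is selected with ampicillin through the bla gene. The short rop, bom, lac and lacI annotations are backbone remnants.

The payload is flanked by homology regions surrounding the CRY2 stop codon. The feature table detects the terminal CRY2 coding fragment in the upstream arm, and the record notes that silent mutations were introduced so that Cas9/sgRNA does not cut the donor. Following the CRY2 coding end, a short linker region leads into the HaloTag (Halo7, a modified Rhodococcus dehalogenase that covalently binds chloroalkane ligands) and a C-terminal 3xFLAG epitope. The tag was cloned between MluI and SpeI sites that remain intact. Immediately downstream lies a floxed positive selection cassette: a loxP site, a synthetic poly(A) signal, the SV40 promoter driving mCerulean linked by P2A to blasticidin S deaminase, an SV40 poly(A) signal, and a second loxP. Integrants can therefore be enriched by blasticidin or cyan fluorescence, and the cassette can later be excised with Cre.

Outside the downstream homology arm, a CMV promoter expresses truncated human CD4 lacking its cytoplasmic tail. This serves as a negative selection marker, presumably by flagging cells that carry random or whole-plasmid integrations. The donor is intended for co-delivery with companion Cas9/sgRNA plasmids, generating tagged cells for labelling and following endogenous CRY2 protein, as in single-cell circadian studies.
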