Features (pLannotate 1.2.2; 26 found; start..end, strand, type, name):
     56..91      +  CDS            rop (fragment): Rop protein, which maintains plasmids at low copy number; rop
    193..244     +  misc_feature   bom (fragment): basis of mobility region from pBR322
   1040..1159    +  CDS            CRY2 (fragment): CRY2_HUMAN - Also known as KIAA0658. Experimental evidence at protein level: Swiss-Prot protein existence level 1. Transcriptional repressor which forms a core component of the circadian clock. The circadian clock, an internal time-keeping system, regulates various physiological processes through the generation of approximately 24 hour circadian rhythms in gene expression, which are translated into rhythms in metabolism and behavior. It is derived from the Latin roots 'circa' (about) and 'diem' (day) and acts as an important regulator of a wide array of physiological functions including metabo
   1199..1221    +  CDS            FAPα2 (fragment): fluorogen-activating protein composed of a dimer of the L5-MG single-chain antibody fragment (Szent-Gyorgyi et al., 2008) binds malachite green derivatives to produce red fluorescence
   1241..2127    +  CDS            HaloTag® (fragment): modified bacterial dehalogenase that forms covalent bonds with chloroalkane derivatives
   2135..2200    +  CDS            3xFLAG: three tandem FLAG® epitope tags, followed by an enterokinase cleavage site
   2210..2243    +  protein_bind   loxP: Cre-mediated recombination occurs in the 8-bp core sequence (GCATACAT). Cre recombinase
   2248..2295    +  polyA_signal   poly(A) signal: synthetic polyadenylation signal
   2296..2322    +  rep_origin     f1 ori (fragment): f1 bacteriophage origin of replication; arrow indicates direction of (+) strand synthesis
   2331..2661    +  promoter       SV40 promoter: SV40 enhancer and early promoter
   2717..3433    +  CDS            mCerulean: mCerulean is a basic (constitutively fluorescent) cyan fluorescent protein published in 2005, derived from Aequorea victoria. It is reported to be a very rapidly-maturing monomer.
   3510..3907    +  CDS            BSD (fragment): blasticidin S deaminase; Aspergillus terreus BSD; confers resistance to blasticidin
   3919..4040    +  polyA_signal   SV40 poly(A) signal: SV40 polyadenylation signal
   4102..4135    +  protein_bind   loxP: Cre-mediated recombination occurs in the 8-bp core sequence (GCATACAT). Cre recombinase
   4356..4493    -  CDS            C14orf178 (fragment): CN178_HUMAN - Experimental evidence at transcript level: Swiss-Prot protein existence level 2. From Homo sapiens (Human).
   5170..5252    +  enhancer       CMV enhancer (fragment): human cytomegalovirus immediate early enhancer; contains an 18-bp deletion relative to the standard CMV enhancer
   5253..5456    +  promoter       CMV promoter: human cytomegalovirus (CMV) immediate early promoter
   5551..6822    +  CDS            CD4 (truncated) (sequence partly withheld): truncated human CD4 cell surface glycoprotein lacking the cytoplasmic tail
   6948..7109    +  CDS            UL122 (fragment): VIE2_HCMVT - Experimental evidence at protein level: Swiss-Prot protein existence level 1. Stimulates viral early and late gene expression and thus play a crucial role in the regulation of productive infection. In addition, activates quiescent cells to reenter the cell cycle and upregulates several E2F-responsive genes, which are responsible for pushing the cell into S phase. In S-phase, inhibits cellular DNA synthesis and blocks further cell cycle progression. From Human cytomegalovirus (strain Towne) (HHV-5) (Human herpesvirus 5).
   7164..7180    -  protein_bind   lac operator: The lac repressor binds to the lac operator to inhibit transcription in E. coli. This inhibition can be relieved by adding lactose or isopropyl-β-D-thiogalactopyranoside (IPTG). lac repressor encoded by lacI
   7188..7218    -  promoter       lac promoter: promoter for the E. coli lac operon
   7233..7254    -  protein_bind   CAP binding site: CAP binding activates transcription in the presence of cAMP. E. coli catabolite activator protein
   7267..7359    -  CDS            lacI (fragment): lac repressor; lacI; The lac repressor binds to the lac operator to inhibit transcription in E. coli. This inhibition can be relieved by adding lactose or isopropyl-β-D-thiogalactopyranoside (IPTG).
   7542..8130    -  rep_origin     ori: high-copy-number ColE1/pMB1/pBR322/pUC origin of replication
   8301..9161    -  CDS            AmpR: β-lactamase; bla; confers resistance to ampicillin, carbenicillin, and related antibiotics
   9162..9266    -  promoter       AmpR promoter: bla
>Addgene plasmid #189986 | pDB2-hCRY2-Halo-CD4-bla | addgene full sequence | sequence record 383203 | Addgene NGS Result
CATTATTATCATGACATTAACCTATAAAAATAGGCGTATCACGAGGCCCTTTCGTCTCGCGCGTTTCGGT
GATGACGGTGAAAACCTCTGACACATGCAGCTCCCGGAGACGGTCACAGCTTGTCTGTAAGCGGATGCCG
GGAGCAGACAAGCCCGTCAGGGCGCGTCAGCGGGTGTTGGCGGGTGTCGGGGCTGGCTTAACTATGCGGC
ATCAGAGCAGATTGTACTGAGAGTGCACCATATGGGCCGGCCCTTAAGGTTTAAACAGGAACCGAAGGGA
GGTCAGTGTAGCGGCATGTCCCAGTGAGGAGCTGGAATGAGATGAGGACAAGATACAGCATGAGCAGCAT
GTGGCAGGCCTGATGTCCGAGACGAGGACTAGGATTCAGCCTTCAGTGCACTGAAGGATGGTCAGTAGGG
CAGGGCATGATTGGACTTAGGTCTGAAAAAGCTCCCTGGCCTGCTGGGTGGAGATTGGACAGTGTAGGCC
GGAGCGGGCACAGGGAGGCCAGAGAGGAGGCAGCACAGACAGGGTGGTGGCCGCAAGGAGAAAGACTGGA
CAGATTCGCTGCATTCGGAGCCTCTTCCCTTCTTGGGGATGAAGATGAGTAACATGAGATGGGAAGAACA
CGGGTTTTTCTAGTTGGCCCAGCTAGGCTGCCTCCATGGGCAGCATGACTCCTCCACAGGGGCCCTGCTC
TTTGCTGCTTGGGGAGGCTGATTCAGGGTTGCAGAGGGAATGCCTCACCTTCAAAGCAGGACAGCAGGCA
GGCCAAATCAGTCTCTGGCCACAGCCCATGCCATTTGGGGCCCAAAAGCTGGTCCTGCTACCAGCAGGCC
TGCTTGGTCATGTCCTCCTTGGACATTTCCAGGCAAAGTCACTGCTGAAAGCAAGGCCGAGGGGCAGGTC
TGAGGAGCAGCATGCTGGCATTCCATTGATAAGTGTGCTCCCTGTCCCCTAAAGAGCTGCTGCTGCATAG
TGTGGGATCATTTTGGCTGCATGCACAGTCTGTGTGACCCTTTGACACGCTTCCCTACAGGCCCAAGACC
ACTACCCAGTGGCCCAGCATCCCCCAAACGCAAGCTGGAAGCAGCCGAGGAACCACCTGGTGAAGAACTC
AGCAAACGGGCCCGGGTGGCAGAGTTGCCAACCCCAGAGCTGCCGAGCAAGGATGCCACCGGTGGCGGTG
GTAGCGGCGGTGGTGGCTCTGGTGGCGGTGGTTCAACGCGTGGTGGCAGCGCAGAAATCGGTACTGGCTT
TCCATTCGACCCCCATTATGTGGAAGTCCTGGGCGAGCGCATGCACTACGTCGATGTTGGTCCGCGCGAT
GGCACCCCTGTGCTGTTCCTGCACGGTAACCCGACCTCCTCCTACGTGTGGCGCAACATCATCCCGCATG
TTGCACCGACCCATCGCTGCATTGCTCCAGACCTGATCGGTATGGGCAAATCCGACAAACCAGACCTGGG
TTATTTCTTCGACGACCACGTCCGCTTCATGGATGCCTTCATCGAAGCCCTGGGTCTGGAAGAGGTCGTC
CTGGTCATTCACGACTGGGGCTCCGCTCTGGGTTTCCACTGGGCCAAGCGCAATCCAGAGCGCGTCAAAG
GTATTGCATTTATGGAGTTCATCCGCCCTATCCCGACCTGGGACGAATGGCCAGAATTTGCCCGCGAGAC
CTTCCAGGCCTTCCGCACCACCGACGTCGGCCGCAAGCTGATCATCGATCAGAACGTTTTTATCGAGGGT
ACGCTGCCGATGGGTGTCGTCCGCCCGCTGACTGAAGTCGAGATGGACCATTACCGCGAGCCGTTCCTGA
ATCCTGTTGACCGCGAGCCACTGTGGCGCTTCCCAAACGAGCTGCCAATCGCCGGTGAGCCAGCGAACAT
CGTCGCGCTGGTCGAAGAATACATGGACTGGCTGCACCAGTCCCCTGTCCCGAAGCTGCTGTTCTGGGGC
ACCCCAGGCGTTCTGATCCCACCGGCCGAAGCCGCTCGCCTGGCCAAAAGCCTGCCTAACTGCAAGGCTG
TGGACATCGGCCCGGGTCTGAATCTGCTGCAAGAAGACAACCCGGACCTGATCGGCAGCGAGATCGCGCG
CTGGCTGTCGACGCTCGAGATTTCCGGTACTAGTGACTACAAAGACCATGACGGTGATTATAAAGATCAT
GACATCGATTACAAGGATGACGATGACAAGTTAGATCTAATAACTTCGTATAGCATACATTATACGAAGT
TATTTTGAATAAAATATCTTTATTTTCATTACATCTGTGTGTTGGTTTTTTGTGTTGAGCTGATTTAACA
AAAATTTAACGCTGTGGAATGTGTGTCAGTTAGGGTGTGGAAAGTCCCCAGGCTCCCCAGGCAGGCAGAA
GTATGCAAAGCATGCATCTCAATTAGTCAGCAACCAGGTGTGGAAAGTCCCCAGGCTCCCCAGCAGGCAG
AAGTATGCAAAGCATGCATCTCAATTAGTCAGCAACCATAGTCCCGCCCCTAACTCCGCCCATCCCGCCC
CTAACTCCGCCCAGTTCCGCCCATTCTCCGCCCCATGGCTGACTAATTTTTTTTATTTATGCAGAGGCCG
AGGCCGCCTCTGCCTCTGAGCTATTCCAGAAGTAGTGAGGAGGCTTTTTTGGAGGCCTAGGCTTTTGCAA
AAAGCTATTGTATATCCATTTTCGGATCTGATCAGCACTGAGCAGGTACCGCCACCATGGTGAGCAAGGG
CGAGGAGCTGTTCACCGGGGTGGTGCCCATCCTGGTCGAGCTGGACGGCGACGTAAACGGCCACAAGTTC
AGCGTGTCCGGCGAGGGCGAGGGCGATGCCACCTACGGCAAGCTGACCCTGAAGTTCATCTGCACCACCG
GCAAGCTGCCCGTGCCCTGGCCCACCCTCGTGACCACCCTGACCTGGGGCGTGCAGTGCTTCGCCCGCTA
CCCCGACCACATGAAGCAGCACGACTTCTTCAAGTCCGCCATGCCCGAAGGCTACGTCCAGGAGCGCACC
ATCTTCTTCAAGGACGACGGCAACTACAAGACCCGCGCCGAGGTGAAGTTCGAGGGCGACACCCTGGTGA
ACCGCATCGAGCTGAAGGGCATCGACTTCAAGGAGGACGGCAACATCCTGGGGCACAAGCTGGAGTACAA
CGCCATCAGCGACAACGTCTATATCACCGCCGACAAGCAGAAGAACGGCATCAAGGCCAACTTCAAGATC
CGCCACAACATCGAGGACGGCAGCGTGCAGCTCGCCGACCACTACCAGCAGAACACCCCCATCGGCGACG
GCCCCGTGCTGCTGCCCGACAACCACTACCTGAGCACCCAGTCCAAGCTGAGCAAAGACCCCAACGAGAA
GCGCGATCACATGGTCCTGCTGGAGTTCGTGACCGCCGCCGGGATCACTCTCGGCATGGACGAGCTGTAC
AAGGAATTCGGAAGCGGAGCTACTAACTTCAGCCTGCTGAAGCAGGCTGGAGACGTGGAGGAGAACCCTG
GACCTCACGTGGCCAAGCCTTTGTCTCAAGAAGAATCCACCCTCATTGAAAGAGCAACGGCTACAATCAA
CAGCATCCCCATCTCTGAAGACTACAGCGTCGCCAGCGCAGCTCTCTCTAGCGACGGCCGCATCTTCACT
GGTGTCAATGTATATCATTTTACTGGGGGACCTTGTGCAGAACTCGTGGTGCTGGGCACTGCTGCTGCTG
CGGCAGCTGGCAACCTGACTTGTATCGTCGCGATCGGAAATGAGAACAGGGGCATCTTGAGCCCCTGCGG
ACGGTGCCGACAGGTGCTTCTCGATCTGCATCCTGGGATCAAAGCCATAGTGAAGGACAGTGATGGACAG
CCGACGGCAGTTGGGATTCGTGAATTGCTGCCCTCTGGTTATGTGTGGGAGGGCTAACTCGAGACCCCAA
CTTGTTTATTGCAGCTTATAATGGTTACAAATAAAGCAATAGCATCACAAATTTCACAAATAAAGCATTT
TTTTCACTGCATTCTAGTTGTGGTTTGTCCAAACTCATCAATGTATCTTATCATGTCTGTATAGAAGTTC
CTATTCCGAAGTTCCTATTCTTCAAATAGTATAGGAACTTCATAACTTCGTATAGCATACATTATACGAA
GTTATTTGATTAATTAAGCGATCGCGGATGCCTGAGAGTGAGTGACAGCAGCCTAGATTCAACCTCACGA
ACGAAGTTGGGAGTGGGGGGGCCTACTGCCCTGCCAGCTGCAGGTTGACACATAGCACACTAGATGAAAA
TCTGGTGGGACCACCCAATGCTCAGCCACTAAAGCTTTACCATTTTACAGTGGCAGCCGGGTTCCATCCT
GGCTTAGGGAATGAGTACTTTCTGGTTGATATCTGTGTGACCTTTACCATTGGGCCGGCTATGGTGGCTC
ATGTATGTAATCCCAGCACTTTGGGAGGCCAAGGTGGGAGGATCGCTTGAGGCCAGGAGTACAAGACCAA
CCTGGCCAAACCAACATAGTGAGACTCCATCTCTAAAAACATAATAATAATAATAATAATAATCTGGTGG
GACTGCATGACTTTTAGGATTTCAGCTCAAAAATCCCACCATTCTGACTTTTATCAGAGATTTAAAAGTC
AAGCCCTTTTGTATTTTTTTGCCAGCTAAGGGAAAAAGGGAGGCATGGGGGCTGAGGGGTGGCGCTTTCT
ACCTATTAAAATGAGTCACACTCAAGAGAAAGAAAGCTGAGACCTGCGTGTGAAGCAGCGGGGAAAAGGC
GCATTGCAGGGTCTGAGGCTGCTCCAGGCCCCCTGCTTTCCGACAGGCTGTGTTCTATAGGCCAGCCAGT
GGAGGGCAGCACTGACCTTGAGAAGCCTGGACAGAGGGCTGTGCTGTGTCTTACTTGGCCCAGCCCTGCC
TGAGGACCAGTAGACCCAGTCTGTCATCATCTTTGCCTTTTGCGGCCTCTCCTCCCTTCTCACCCATCCT
GTGGCCTCAGCTCTGCACCTCCCTGGCAGCGCTCATCTTGGAAGCCTCCTGAATGTCATCAAAACACTGG
CTTCTCCTTTCCCAAGGGAGGAAGGGCCTTTTATGCCACTCTTGGGGAAATGTAAATTCCTGTCCCCTCT
GAGTCATCATCTCAAGCTGTTCCTTATGCACCATGTCTTCGTCACCTGCAGGTCAATTCCCTGGCATTAT
GCCCAGTACATGACCTTATGGGACTTTCCTACTTGGCAGTACATCTACGTATTAGTCATCGCTATTACCA
TGGTGATGCGGTTTTGGCAGTACATCAATGGGCGTGGATAGCGGTTTGACTCACGGGGATTTCCAAGTCT
CCACCCCATTGACGTCAATGGGAGTTTGTTTTGGCACCAAAATCAACGGGACTTTCCAAAATGTCGTAAC
AACTCCGCCCCATTGACGCAAATGGGCGGTAGGCGTGTACGGTGGGAGGTCTATATAAGCAGAGCTCGTT
TAGTGAACCGTCAGATCGCCTGGAGACGCCATCCACGCTGTTTTGACCTCCATAGAAGACACCGGGACCG
ATCCAGCCTGGGGATCCACCATGAACCGGGGAGTCCCTTTTAGGCACTTGCTTCTGGTGCTGCAACTGGC
GCTCCTCCCAGCAGCCACTCAGGGA
[543 nt withheld, positions 5626-6168]
GCCTCCAGCATAGTCTATAAGAAAGAGGGGGAACAGGTGGAGTTCTCCTTCCCACTCGCCTTTACAGTTG
AAAAGCTGACGGGCAGTGGCGAGCTGTGGTGGCAGGCGGAGAGGGCTTCCTCCTCCAAGTCTTGGATCAC
CTTTGACCTGAAGAACAAGGAAGTGTCTGTAAAACGGGTTACCCAGGACCCTAAGCTCCAGATGGGCAAG
AAGCTCCCGCTCCACCTCACCCTGCCCCAGGCCTTGCCTCAGTATGCTGGCTCTGGAAACCTCACCCTGG
CCCTTGAAGCGAAAACAGGAAAGTTGCATCAGGAAGTGAACCTGGTGGTGATGAGAGCCACTCAGCTCCA
GAAAAATTTGACCTGTGAGGTGTGGGGACCCACCTCCCCTAAGCTGATGCTGAGCTTGAAACTGGAGAAC
AAGGAGGCAAAGGTCTCGAAGCGGGAGAAGGCGGTGTGGGTGCTGAACCCTGAGGCGGGGATGTGGCAGT
GTCTGCTGAGTGACTCGGGACAGGTCCTGCTGGAATCCAACATCAAGGTTCTGCCCACATGGTCGACCCC
GGTGCAGCCAATGGCCCTGATTGTGCTGGGGGGCGTCGCCGGCCTCCTGCTTTTCATTGGGCTAGGCATC
TTCTTCTGTGTCAGGTGCCGGCACTGAAGGCGACCTGCGGATCCCACGTCACTATTGTATACTCTATATT
ATACTCTATGTTATACTCTGTAATCCTACTCAATAAACGTGTCACGCCTGTGAAACCGTACTAAGTCTCC
CGTGTCTTCTTATCACCATCAGGTGACATCCTCGCCCAGGCTGTCAATCATGCCGGTATCGATTCCAGTA
GCACCGGCCCCACGCTGACAACCCACTCTTGCAGCGTTAGCAGCGCCCCTCTTAACAAGCCGACCCCCAC
CAGCGTCGCGGTTACTAACACTCCTCTCCCCGACCTGCAGCCCAAGCTTGGCGTAATCATGGTCATAGCT
GTTTCCTGTGTGAAATTGTTATCCGCTCACAATTCCACACAACATACGAGCCGGAAGCATAAAGTGTAAA
GCCTGGGGTGCCTAATGAGTGAGCTAACTCACATTAATTGCGTTGCGCTCACTGCCCGCTTTCCAGTCGG
GAAACCTGTCGTGCCAGCTGCATTAATGAATCGGCCAACGCGCGGGGAGAGGCGGTTTGCGTATTGGGCG
CTCTTCCGCTTCCTCGCTCACTGACTCGCTGCGCTCGGTCGTTCGGCTGCGGCGAGCGGTATCAGCTCAC
TCAAAGGCGGTAATACGGTTATCCACAGAATCAGGGGATAACGCAGGAAAGAACATGTGAGCAAAAGGCC
AGCAAAAGGCCAGGAACCGTAAAAAGGCCGCGTTGCTGGCGTTTTTCCATAGGCTCCGCCCCCCTGACGA
GCATCACAAAAATCGACGCTCAAGTCAGAGGTGGCGAAACCCGACAGGACTATAAAGATACCAGGCGTTT
CCCCCTGGAAGCTCCCTCGTGCGCTCTCCTGTTCCGACCCTGCCGCTTACCGGATACCTGTCCGCCTTTC
TCCCTTCGGGAAGCGTGGCGCTTTCTCATAGCTCACGCTGTAGGTATCTCAGTTCGGTGTAGGTCGTTCG
CTCCAAGCTGGGCTGTGTGCACGAACCCCCCGTTCAGCCCGACCGCTGCGCCTTATCCGGTAACTATCGT
CTTGAGTCCAACCCGGTAAGACACGACTTATCGCCACTGGCAGCAGCCACTGGTAACAGGATTAGCAGAG
CGAGGTATGTAGGCGGTGCTACAGAGTTCTTGAAGTGGTGGCCTAACTACGGCTACACTAGAAGAACAGT
ATTTGGTATCTGCGCTCTGCTGAAGCCAGTTACCTTCGGAAAAAGAGTTGGTAGCTCTTGATCCGGCAAA
CAAACCACCGCTGGTAGCGGTGGTTTTTTTGTTTGCAAGCAGCAGATTACGCGCAGAAAAAAAGGATCTC
AAGAAGATCCTTTGATCTTTTCTACGGGGTCTGACGCTCAGTGGAACGAAAACTCACGTTAAGGGATTTT
GGTCATGAGATTATCAAAAAGGATCTTCACCTAGATCCTTTTAAATTAAAAATGAAGTTTTAAATCAATC
TAAAGTATATATGAGTAAACTTGGTCTGACAGTTACCAATGCTTAATCAGTGAGGCACCTATCTCAGCGA
TCTGTCTATTTCGTTCATCCATAGTTGCCTGACTCCCCGTCGTGTAGATAACTACGATACGGGAGGGCTT
ACCATCTGGCCCCAGTGCTGCAATGATACCGCGAGACCCACGCTCACCGGCTCCAGATTTATCAGCAATA
AACCAGCCAGCCGGAAGGGCCGAGCGCAGAAGTGGTCCTGCAACTTTATCCGCCTCCATCCAGTCTATTA
ATTGTTGCCGGGAAGCTAGAGTAAGTAGTTCGCCAGTTAATAGTTTGCGCAACGTTGTTGCCATTGCTAC
AGGCATCGTGGTGTCACGCTCGTCGTTTGGTATGGCTTCATTCAGCTCCGGTTCCCAACGATCAAGGCGA
GTTACATGATCCCCCATGTTGTGCAAAAAAGCGGTTAGCTCCTTCGGTCCTCCGATCGTTGTCAGAAGTA
AGTTGGCCGCAGTGTTATCACTCATGGTTATGGCAGCACTGCATAATTCTCTTACTGTCATGCCATCCGT
AAGATGCTTTTCTGTGACTGGTGAGTACTCAACCAAGTCATTCTGAGAATAGTGTATGCGGCGACCGAGT
TGCTCTTGCCCGGCGTCAATACGGGATAATACCGCGCCACATAGCAGAACTTTAAAAGTGCTCATCATTG
GAAAACGTTCTTCGGGGCGAAAACTCTCAAGGATCTTACCGCTGTTGAGATCCAGTTCGATGTAACCCAC
TCGTGCACCCAACTGATCTTCAGCATCTTTTACTTTCACCAGCGTTTCTGGGTGAGCAAAAACAGGAAGG
CAAAATGCCGCAAAAAAGGGAATAAGGGCGACACGGAAATGTTGAATACTCATACTCTTCCTTTTTCAAT
ATTATTGAAGCATTTATCAGGGTTATTGTCTCATGAGCGGATACATATTTGAATGTATTTAGAAAAATAA
ACAAATAGGGGTTCCGCGCACATTTCCCCGAAAAGTGCCACCTGACGTCTAAGAAAC
